>Addgene plasmid #195570 | pTet-Bxb1-Xis-mScarlet | addgene full sequence | sequence record 403317 | Addgene NGS Result
GAACAGGAGAGCGCACGAGGGAGCTTCCAGGGGGAAACGCCTGGTATCTTTATAGTCCTGTCGGGTTTCG
CCACCTCTGACTTGAGCGTCGATTTTTGTGATGCTCGTCAGGGGGGCGGAGCCTGTGGAAAAACGCCAGC
AACGCGGCCTTTTTACGGTTCCTGGCGGAGCATTACTCGCATCCATTCTCAGGCTGTCTCGTCTCGTCTC
GGAGTCCCTATCAGTGATAGAGATTGACATCCCTATCAGTGATAGAGATACTGAGCACTACTGGGCCCAA
GTTCACTTAAAAAGGAGATCAACAATGAAAGCAATTTTCGTACTGAAACATCTTAATCATGCTAAGGAGG
TTTTCTAATGGCCGGCACTCAGCGTATCGTCTTTCTACCCGATACTCAGTTGCCTTTCGAGGCGCGCAAA
GAGATGCAAGCGGTCATCCGCTTCATCGGGGATGTCCAGCCGTACGGCGTGGTACATATCGGTGACGTCC
TAGACCTGCCGCAGCCCTCGCGCTGGAACCGGGGAACCAAGGGCGAGTTCGAGGGCTCGGTGTACCGCGA
CGCGGACTACGCCAAGAAGAACCTGATGGAGCCGCTGCGCAAGGTCTACGACGGCTGGATCGGGATGCAC
GAGGGCAACCACGATCTGCGAGCCCGCGAGTACCTGGCCAAGAACGCACCGGCCCTGGAGGGTACGCACG
CTTTCGACATCGACGTGCTGCTCGACTTCGACGGGTTCGGTGTGGAGCTGCTGCCTGACTTCTACGACAT
CGCTCCGGGCTGGATCTCCACTCACGGGCACATGGGCAAGATGACGCTATCCCAGATCGCCGGATCGACA
GCGCTCAACGGTGCCAAGAAGTTCGGCAAGTCCGTGGTCTGCGGCCACACGCACCGGCAGGCTGTCGTCT
CGCACTCGTTCGGGTACGGCGGCTCGGTGCGCAAGACCGTCACCGGCATGGAAGTCGGGCACCTGATGGA
CATGAAGAAGGCCAACTATCTAAAGGGCGGAGCCGGGAACTGGCAGATGGGCTTCGGGATGCTCACGGTC
GACGGCAAGCATGTCAAGGCTGAGATCGTCCCGATCCTGGGAGGCAAGTTCACCGTTGACGGCCAGGTCT
GGGAAGTCACCGGTGGAAGCGGAAGTGGATCCGGTAGTGGCAGCGGCAGCATGGTCAGTAAAGGCGAAGC
AGTTATCAAAGAGTTCATGCGCTTCAAAGTTCATATGGAAGGGTCGATGAACGGGCACGAATTTGAAATT
GAAGGCGAAGGCGAAGGCCGCCCATATGAAGGGACCCAAACCGCAAAGCTTAAGGTTACTAAAGGCGGTC
CATTACCCTTTTCGTGGGACATTTTAAGCCCACAGTTTATGTACGGGAGTCGCGCTTTCATCAAGCACCC
TGCGGACATCCCAGATTACTACAAACAGTCTTTCCCCGAGGGGTTCAAGTGGGAGCGCGTGATGAACTTC
GAGGATGGCGGAGCCGTGACGGTCACCCAAGATACCTCTTTGGAGGACGGTACGTTGATCTACAAAGTGA
AATTGCGTGGCACGAATTTTCCACCTGATGGGCCTGTCATGCAGAAAAAGACAATGGGATGGGAAGCTTC
CACGGAGCGCCTTTACCCAGAGGACGGTGTTCTTAAAGGGGATATCAAAATGGCGCTGCGTCTTAAAGAT
GGAGGCCGCTACCTGGCGGACTTCAAGACTACTTACAAGGCCAAAAAACCAGTGCAGATGCCGGGTGCGT
ACAATGTAGATCGTAAATTAGATATTACAAGTCACAATGAAGATTACACGGTCGTAGAGCAGTATGAGCG
CAGTGAGGGGCGTCACTCTACGGGCGGTATGGACGAGTTATACAAGTAAAGGTACTCAAAGCCCGCCGAA
AGGCGGGCTTTTCTGTCCTTGAGAGCTTCCAGGATACATAGATTACCACAACTCCGAGCCCTTCCACCGC
TTGTTGATACCGGGAAGCCCTGGGCCAACTTTTGGCGAAAATGAGACGTTGATCGGCACGTAAGAGGTTC
CAACTTTCACCATAATGAAATAAGATCACTACCGGGCGTATTTTTTGAGTTATCGAGATTTTCAGGAGCT
AAGGAAGCTAAAATGGAGAAAAAAATCACTGGATATACCACCGTTGATATATCCCAATGGCATCGTAAAG
AACATTTTGAGGCATTTCAGTCAGTTGCTCAATGTACCTATAACCAGACTGTTCAGCTGGATATTACGGC
CTTTTTAAAGACCGTAAAGAAAAATAAGCACAAGTTTTATCCGGCCTTTATTCACATTCTTGCCCGCCTG
ATGAATGCTCATCCGGAATTCCGTATGGCAATGAAAGACGGTGAGCTGGTGATATGGGATAGTGTTCACC
CTTGTTACACCGTTTTCCATGAGCAAACTGAAACGTTTTCATCGCTCTGGAGTGAATACCACGACGATTT
CCGGCAGTTTCTACACATATATTCGCAAGATGTGGCGTGTTACGGTGAAAACCTGGCCTATTTCCCTAAA
GGGTTTATTGAGAATATGTTTTTCGTCTCAGCCAATCCCTGGGTGAGTTTCACCAGTTTTGATTTAAACG
TGGCCAATATGGACAACTTCTTCGCCCCCGTTTTCACCATGGGCAAATATTATACGCAAGGCGACAAGGT
GCTGATGCCGCTGGCGATTCAGGTTCATCATGCCGTTTGTGATGGCTTCCATGTCGGCAGAATGCTTAAT
GAATTACAACAGTACTGCGATGAGTGGCAGGGCGGGGCGTAATTTTTTTAAGGCAGTTATTGGTGCCCTT
AAACGCCTGGTTGCTACGCCTGAATAAGTGATAATAAGCGGATGAATGGCAGAAATTCGAAAGCAAATTC
GACCCGGTCGTCGGTTCAGGGCAGGGTCGTTAAATAGCCGCTTATGTCTATTGCTGGTTTACCGGTTTAT
TGACTACCGGAAGCAGTGTGACCGTGTGCTTCTCAAATGCCTGAGGCCAGTTTGCTCAGGCTCTCCCCGT
GGAGGTAATAATTGACGATATGATCATTTATTCTGCCTCCCAGAGCCTGATAAAAACGGTTAGCGCTTCG
TCGCTGCGTCAGACCCCGTAGAAAAGATCAAAGGATCTTCTTGAGATCCTTTTTTTCTGCGCGTAATCTG
CTGCTTGCAAACAAAAAAACCACCGCTACCAGCGGTGGTTTGTTTGCCGGATCAAGAGCTACCAACTCTT
TTTCCGAAGGTAACTGGCTTCAGCAGAGCGCAGATACCAAATACTGTTCTTCTAGTGTAGCCGTAGTTAG
GCCACCACTTCAAGAACTCTGTAGCACCGCCTACATACCTCGCTCTGCTAATCCTGTTACCAGTGGCTGC
TGCCAGTGGCGATAAGTCGTGTCTTACCGGGTTGGACTCAAGACGATAGTTACCGGATAAGGCGCAGCGG
TCGGGCTGAACGGGGGGTTCGTGCACACAGCCCAGCTTGGAGCGAACGACCTACACCGAACTGAGATACC
TACAGCGTGAGCTATGAGAAAGCGCCACGCTTCCCGAAGGGAGAAAGGCGGACAGGTATCCGGTAAGCGG
CAGGGTCG
Features (pLannotate 1.2.2; 7 found; start..end, strand, type, name):
    215..233     +  protein_bind   tet operator: tetO; bacterial operator O2 for the tetR and tetA genes tetracycline repressor TetR
    239..258     +  promoter       H1-2O2 promoter (fragment): doxycycline-inducible variant of the human H1 RNA promoter (Henriksen et al., 2007)
    367..1128    +  CDS            54: VG54_BPML5 - Protein predicted: Swiss-Prot protein existence level 4. From Mycobacterium phage L5 (Mycobacteriophage L5).
   1171..1866    +  CDS            mScarlet-I: mScarlet-I is a basic (constitutively fluorescent) red fluorescent protein published in 2016, derived from synthetic construct. It is reported to be a rapidly-maturing monomer with moderate acid sensitivity.
   2010..2112    +  promoter       cat promoter: promoter of the E. coli cat gene encoding chloramphenicol acetyltransferase
   2113..2769    +  CDS            cat: CAT_ECOLX - Experimental evidence at protein level: Swiss-Prot protein existence level 1. This enzyme is an effector of chloramphenicol resistance in bacteria. From Escherichia coli. This protein is used as a marker in many commonly used cloning vectors, such as pACYC184.
   3121..131     +  rep_origin     ori (across the origin): high-copy-number ColE1/pMB1/pBR322/pUC origin of replication
