[The description below was written by a language model from this plasmid's Addgene catalogue record and pLannotate feature annotations shown in this document.]
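Description:
pTet-Bxb1-Xis-mScarlet is a small bacterial synthetic-biology plasmid (about 3.6 kb in the sequenced record) that expresses the excisionase (Xis, the recombination directionality factor) of mycobacteriophage Bxb1 fused at its C terminus to a red fluorescent protein. It is built on a ColE1-type origin of replication and carries the E. coli cat gene under its native promoter, so it is maintained in E. coli under chloramphenicol selection. The catalogue lists it as low copy, whereas the automated annotation labels the origin as a high-copy ColE1/pMB1 family element; the record does not resolve this difference.

The expression cassette begins with a tet operator site, consistent with the "pTet" name and implying that transcription can be repressed by TetR and relieved by a tetracycline-class inducer. The catalogue, however, gives the promoter as "P7", and no tetR gene is annotated on the plasmid, so any repressor would have to come from elsewhere. The short "H1-2O2 promoter" fragment called next to the operator is probably just a match to a second operator-like sequence rather than a real mammalian promoter. The first open reading frame is annotated by homology to gene 54 of mycobacteriophage L5, which presumably reflects similarity to the Bxb1 excisionase named in the catalogue. It is followed, after a short gap consistent with a linker, by a coding sequence that matches mScarlet-I, a rapidly maturing monomeric variant.

The fluorescent fusion allows excisionase levels to be followed by red fluorescence. The associated work characterised integrase and excisionase activity in a cell-free protein expression system with a modelling pipeline, where such a readout links protein abundance to recombination activity.
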