Addgene plasmid #195570: pTet-Bxb1-Xis-mScarlet
Purpose: Expresses Bxb1 excisionase fused with mScarlet for fluorescence
Depositing lab: Richard Murray. Depositing organization: California Institute of Technology. Publication: Characterization of Integrase and Excisionase Activity in a Cell-Free Protein Expression System Using a Modeling and Analysis Pipeline. Pandey A, Rodriguez ML, Poole W, Murray RM. ACS Synth Biol. 2023 Feb 17;12(2):511-523. doi: 10.1021/acssynbio.2c00534. Epub 2023 Jan 30. PubMed 36715625.
Backbone
  Vector backbone: ColE1
  Vector type: Synthetic Biology
Growth in bacteria
  Bacterial resistance: Chloramphenicol, 12.5 μg/mL
  Growth temperature: 37°C
  Growth strain: DH5alpha
  Copy number: Low Copy
Gene/Insert
  Gene/Insert name: Bxb1 Excisionase Fused With mScarlet
  Species: Synthetic
  Insert size (bp): 3577
  Promoter: P7
  Tag / fusion protein: mScarlet (C terminal on insert)
  Cloning method: Gibson Cloning
  Sequencing primers: 5′ GAAAAACGCCAGCAACGCGGCC; 3′ CATTTTCGCCAAAAGTTGGCCC
Terms and licenses: Academic/Nonprofit Terms; Industry Terms: Not Available to Industry
How to cite: pTet-Bxb1-Xis-mScarlet was a gift from Richard Murray (Addgene plasmid # 195570 ; http://n2t.net/addgene:195570 ; RRID:Addgene_195570)
